Addgene plasmid #130020: pRDAX-541 C-Tag Venus210[1] L10 Tln1(rod) EBPF2
Purpose: PPI (BiFC/TriFC) assay vector
Depositing lab: Gary Lewin. Depositing organization: Max-Delbrueck-Centrum fuer Molekulare Medizin (MDC).
Backbone
  Vector backbone: custom built
  Vector type: Mammalian Expression
Growth in bacteria
  Bacterial resistance: Ampicillin, 100 μg/mL
  Growth temperature: 37°C
  Growth strain: DH5alpha
  Copy number: High Copy
Gene/Insert
  Gene/Insert name: Tln1 rod
  Species: M. musculus (mouse)
  Cloning method: Restriction Enzyme; 5′ cloning site unknown (unknown if destroyed); 3′ cloning site unknown (unknown if destroyed)
Terms and licenses: Academic/Nonprofit Terms; Industry Terms: Not Available to Industry
How to cite: pRDAX-541 C-Tag Venus210[1] L10 Tln1(rod) EBPF2 was a gift from Gary Lewin (Addgene plasmid # 130020 ; http://n2t.net/addgene:130020 ; RRID:Addgene_130020)
