[The description below was written by a language model from this plasmid's Addgene catalogue record and pLannotate feature annotations shown in this document.]
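Description:
pRDAX-541 C-Tag Venus210[1] L10 Tln1(rod) EBPF2 is a custom-built mammalian expression plasmid of about 7.6 kb designed for protein–protein interaction assays based on bimolecular or trimolecular fluorescence complementation (BiFC/TriFC). It is maintained in E. coli through a high-copy ColE1/pUC-type origin and selected with ampicillin via the β-lactamase gene and its native promoter; no mammalian selection marker is annotated.

Expression is driven by the human CMV immediate early enhancer and promoter, followed by a chimeric β-globin/immunoglobulin intron that promotes efficient processing of the transcript. The first open reading frame encodes a fragment of mouse talin-1 (Tln1), described in the record as the rod region. After a short gap consistent with the "L10" linker in the name, it is followed by a partial mVenus coding sequence. The name and annotated length suggest this is the larger, N-terminal Venus piece split near residue 210, placed as a C-terminal tag on the talin fragment. It should be non-fluorescent on its own and regain yellow fluorescence only when an interacting partner brings in the complementary Venus fragment.

Downstream, an EMCV IRES drives translation of full-length EBFP2 from the same transcript, giving a blue signal that marks transfected cells and can be used to normalise the complementation signal to expression level. The cassette ends with a second copy of the chimeric intron, a WPRE to enhance transcript stability and expression, and a bGH polyadenylation signal. Further downstream lie a T3 promoter, a short β-globin-derived fragment and a rabbit β-globin poly(A) signal, which appear to be backbone remnants. The cloning sites used for the insert are not recorded.
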