Features (pLannotate 1.2.2; 17 found; start..end, strand, type, name):
    155..532     +  enhancer       CMV enhancer: human cytomegalovirus immediate early enhancer
    534..733     +  promoter       CMV promoter: human cytomegalovirus (CMV) immediate early promoter
    872..1004    +  intron         chimeric intron: chimera between introns from human β-globin and immunoglobulin heavy chain genes
   1019..2110    +  CDS            Tln1 (fragment): TLN1_MOUSE - Also known as Tln. Experimental evidence at protein level: Swiss-Prot protein existence level 1. Probably involved in connections of major cytoskeletal structures to the plasma membrane. High molecular weight cytoskeletal protein concentrated at regions of cell-substratum contact and, in lymphocytes, at cell-cell contacts. From Mus musculus (Mouse).
   2141..2767    +  CDS            mVenus (fragment): mVenus is a basic (constitutively fluorescent) yellow fluorescent protein published in 2006, derived from Aequorea victoria. It is reported to be a rapidly-maturing monomer with moderate acid sensitivity.
   2784..3370    +  misc_feature   IRES2: internal ribosome entry site (IRES) of the encephalomyocarditis virus (EMCV)
   3371..4090    +  CDS            EBFP2: enhanced blue variant of GFP (Ai et al., 2007) mammalian codon-optimized
   4136..4268    +  intron         chimeric intron: chimera between introns from human β-globin and immunoglobulin heavy chain genes
   4277..4865    +  misc_feature   WPRE: woodchuck hepatitis virus posttranscriptional regulatory element
   4869..4885    +  misc_feature   MCS (fragment): pUC18/19 multiple cloning site
   4898..5009    +  polyA_signal   bGH poly(A) signal: bovine growth hormone polyadenylation signal
   5105..5123    -  promoter       T3 promoter: promoter for bacteriophage T3 RNA polymerase
   5182..5256    +  CDS            HBB (fragment): HBB_PONPY - Experimental evidence at transcript level: Swiss-Prot protein existence level 2. Involved in oxygen transport from the lung to the various peripheral tissues. From Pongo pygmaeus (Bornean orangutan).
   5327..5382    +  polyA_signal   β-globin poly(A) signal: rabbit β-globin polyadenylation signal (Gil and Proudfoot, 1987)
   5761..6349    -  rep_origin     ori: high-copy-number ColE1/pMB1/pBR322/pUC origin of replication
   6520..7380    -  CDS            AmpR: β-lactamase; bla; confers resistance to ampicillin, carbenicillin, and related antibiotics
   7381..7485    -  promoter       AmpR promoter: bla
>Addgene plasmid #130020 | pRDAX-541 C-Tag Venus210[1] L10 Tln1(rod) EBPF2 | depositor full sequence | sequence record 249398 | Full Sequence
GCCTGCCTCCAGGCCTCAATATTGGCCATTAGCCATATTATTCATTGGTTATATAGCATAAATCAATATT
GGCTATTGGCCATTGCATACGTTGTATCTATATCATAATATGTACATTTATATTGGCTCATGTCCAATAT
GACCGCCATGTTGGCATTGATTATTGACTAGTTATTAATAGTAATCAATTACGGGGTCATTAGTTCATAG
CCCATATATGGAGTTCCGCGTTACATAACTTACGGTAAATGGCCCGCCTGGCTGACCGCCCAACGACCCC
CGCCCATTGACGTCAATAATGACGTATGTTCCCATAGTAACGCCAATAGGGACTTTCCATTGACGTCAAT
GGGTGGAGTATTTACGGTAAACTGCCCACTTGGCAGTACATCAAGTGTATCATATGCCAAGTCCGCCCCC
TATTGACGTCAATGACGGTAAATGGCCCGCCTGGCATTATGCCCAGTACATGACCTTACGGGACTTTCCT
ACTTGGCAGTACATCTACGTATTAGTCATCGCTATTACCATGGTGATGCGGTTTTGGCAGTACACCAATG
GGCGTGGATAGCGGTTTGACTCACGGGGATTTCCAAGTCTCCACCCCATTGACGTCAATGGGAGTTTGTT
TTGGCACCAAAATCAACGGGACTTTCCAAAATGTCGTAATAACCCCGCCCCGTTGACGCAAATGGGCGGT
AGGCGTGTACGGTGGGAGGTCTATATAAGCAGAGCTCGTTTAGTGAACCGTCAGATCACTAGAAGCTTTA
TTGCGGTAGTTTATCACAGTTAAATTGCTAACGCAGTCAGTGCTTCTGACACAACAGTCTCGAACTTAAG
CTGCAGAAGTTGGTCGTGAGGCACTGGGCAGGTAAGTATCAAGGTTACAAGACAGGTTTAAGGAGACCAA
TAGAAACTGGGCTTGTCGAGACAGAGAAGACTCTTGCGTTTCTGATAGGCACCTATTGGTCTTACTGACA
TCCACTTTGCCTTTCTCTCCACAGGTGTCCACTCCCAGGCCACCATGGCTGTGTCTGGTATCATTGCTGA
CCTCGACACCACCATCATGTTCGCTACTGCTGGCACACTTAACCGTGAGGGTGCTGAAACTTTTGCTGAC
CACCGGGAGGGTATCTTAAAGACAGCAAAGGTTCTTGTGGAGGACACCAAGGTCCTAGTGCAGAATGCAG
CTGGGAGCCAGGAGAAGTTGGCACAAGCCGCCCAGTCCTCCGTGGCCACCATTACCCGCCTCGCTGATGT
GGTCAAGCTCGGTGCAGCCAGCCTAGGAGCCGAAGACCCTGAAACTCAGGTGGTGCTGATCAATGCAGTA
AAGGACGTAGCCAAGGCCCTGGGTGACCTCATCAGCGCTACGAAGGCTGCAGCGGGCAAAGTTGGGGATG
ACCCTGCAGTGTGGCAGCTCAAGAACTCTGCCAAGGTGATGGTGACCAATGTGACATCATTGCTCAAGAC
AGTGAAGGCTGTGGAAGATGAGGCCACCAAAGGCACACGGGCCCTAGAGGCAACCACAGAGCACATACGT
CAGGAACTGGCGGTCTTCTGTTCCCCAGAGCCACCTGCCAAGACCTCTACCCCTGAAGACTTCATCCGAA
TGACCAAGGGTATTACTATGGCAACAGCCAAAGCCGTTGCTGCTGGCAATTCCTGTCGACAGGAAGATGT
CATTGCCACAGCCAATCTGAGCCGACGGGCTATTGCGGACATGCTTCGGGCTTGCAAGGAAGCAGCTTTC
CACCCAGAAGTGGCGCCTGATGTACGGCTCCGAGCCCTGCACTATGGCCGGGAGTGTGCCAATGGTTACC
TGGAACTGCTGGACCACGTGCTGCTGACCCTTCAGAAGCCAAACCCAGACCTGAAGCAGCAGCTAACTGG
ACACTCAAAGCGGGTTGCTGGCTCTGTGACTGAGCTCATCCAGGCTGCTGAAGCCATGAAAGGAACAGAG
TGGGTGGACCCAGAGGACCCTACTGTCATTGCTGAGAATGAGCTCTTGGGAGCCGCAGCCGCCATCGAGG
CTGCAGCCAAGAAGCTGGAGCAGCTGAAGCCCAGGGCCAAACCCAAGGAGGCGGATGAGTCCTTGAACTT
TGAGGAACAAGGGAGCTCTGCCAGCGGTGGCAGCACCAGTGTGTCAAAGGGAGAAGAGTTGTTTACCGGT
GTTGTTCCCATACTGGTGGAACTGGATGGTGACGTCAATGGACACAAGTTTAGCGTTTCTGGCGAAGGAG
AAGGCGATGCTACCTATGGCAAACTGACCCTCAAACTGATCTGTACGACTGGAAAGTTGCCTGTACCTTG
GCCAACACTGGTCACAACCTTGGGCTATGGGCTGCAATGCTTTGCCCGTTATCCTGATCACATGAAGCAA
CATGACTTCTTTAAGTCTGCTATGCCAGAGGGATATGTGCAGGAACGGACTATCTTCTTCAAGGACGACG
GCAACTACAAGACGAGAGCTGAGGTGAAATTTGAGGGTGACACACTGGTGAATCGCATAGAGCTGAAAGG
CATCGACTTCAAAGAAGATGGGAATATTCTCGGGCATAAACTCGAGTACAACTACAATTCCCACAACGTG
TACATCACTGCCGATAAGCAGAAGAATGGGATTAAGGCGAACTTCAAGATCCGACACAACATCGAGGATG
GTGGGGTCCAGCTTGCCGACCATTATCAGCAGAACACACCCATTGGGGATGGACCAGTCCTGTTGCCGGA
TAACCACTACCTCAGTTACCAGAGCAAACTGTCCAAATAAGAATTCAGATCCGCCCCTCTCCCTCCCCCC
CCCCTAACGTTACTGGCCGAAGCCGCTTGGAATAAGGCCGGTGTGCGTTTGTCTATATGTTATTTTCCAC
CATATTGCCGTCTTTTGGCAATGTGAGGGCCCGGAAACCTGGCCCTGTCTTCTTGACGAGCATTCCTAGG
GGTCTTTCCCCTCTCGCCAAAGGAATGCAAGGTCTGTTGAATGTCGTGAAGGAAGCAGTTCCTCTGGTAG
CTTCTTGAAGACAAACAACGTCTGTAGCGACCCTTTGCAGGCAGCGGAACCCCCCACCTGGCGACAGGTG
CCTCTGCGGCCAAAAGCCACGTGTATAAGATACACCTGCAAAGGCGGCACAACCCCAGTGCCACGTTGTG
AGTTGGATAGTTGTGGAAAGAGTCAAATGGCTCTCCTCAAGCGTATTCAACAAGGGGCTGAAGGATGCCC
AGAAGGTACCCCATTGTATGGGATCTGATCTGGGGCCTCGGTACACATGCTTTACATGTGTTTAGTCGAG
GTTAAAAAAACGTCTAGGCCCCCCGAACCACGGGGACGTGGTTTTCCTTTGAAAAACACGATGATAATAT
GGCCACAACCATGGTGAGCAAGGGCGAGGAGCTGTTCACCGGGGTGGTGCCCATCCTGGTCGAGCTGGAC
GGCGACGTAAACGGCCACAAGTTCAGCGTGAGGGGCGAGGGCGAGGGCGATGCCACCAACGGCAAGCTGA
CCCTGAAGTTCATCTGCACCACCGGCAAGCTGCCCGTGCCCTGGCCCACCCTCGTGACCACCCTGAGCCA
CGGCGTGCAGTGCTTCGCCCGCTACCCCGACCACATGAAGCAGCACGACTTCTTCAAGTCCGCCATGCCC
GAAGGCTACGTCCAGGAGCGCACCATCTTCTTCAAGGACGACGGCACCTACAAGACCCGCGCCGAGGTGA
AGTTCGAGGGCGACACCCTGGTGAACCGCATCGAGCTGAAGGGCGTCGACTTCAAGGAGGACGGCAACAT
CCTGGGGCACAAGCTGGAGTACAACTTCAACAGCCACAACATCTATATCATGGCCGTCAAGCAGAAGAAC
GGCATCAAGGTGAACTTCAAGATCCGCCACAACGTGGAGGACGGCAGCGTGCAGCTCGCCGACCACTACC
AGCAGAACACCCCCATCGGCGACGGCCCCGTGCTGCTGCCCGACAGCCACTACCTGAGCACCCAGTCCGT
GCTGAGCAAAGACCCCAACGAGAAGCGCGATCACATGGTCCTGCTGGAGTTCCGCACCGCCGCCGGGATC
ACTCTCGGCATGGACGAGCTGTACAAGTAAACCGGTGCTCGAGGTACCGATGAATAGCTAAGGTCGAGGC
CGCAGGTAAGTATCAAGGTTACAAGACAGGTTTAAGGAGACCAATAGAAACTGGGCTTGTCGAGACAGAG
AAGACTCTTGCGTTTCTGATAGGCACCTATTGGTCTTACTGACATCCACTTTGCCTTTCTCTCCACAGGT
GTCGACAATCAACCTCTGGATTACAAAATTTGTGAAAGATTGACTGGTATTCTTAACTATGTTGCTCCTT
TTACGCTATGTGGATACGCTGCTTTAATGCCTTTGTATCATGCTATTGCTTCCCGTATGGCTTTCATTTT
CTCCTCCTTGTATAAATCCTGGTTGCTGTCTCTTTATGAGGAGTTGTGGCCCGTTGTCAGGCAACGTGGC
GTGGTGTGCACTGTGTTTGCTGACGCAACCCCCACTGGTTGGGGCATTGCCACCACCTGTCAGCTCCTTT
CCGGGACTTTCGCTTTCCCCCTCCCTATTGCCACGGCGGAACTCATCGCCGCCTGCCTTGCCCGCTGCTG
GACAGGGGCTCGGCTGTTGGGCACTGACAATTCCGTGGTGTTGTCGGGGAAGCTGACGTCCTTTCCATGG
CTGCTCGCCTGTGTTGCCACCTGGATTCTGCGCGGGACGTCCTTCTGCTACGTCCCTTCGGCCCTCAATC
CAGCGGACCTTCCTTCCCGCGGCCTGCTGCCGGCTCTGCGGCCTCTTCCGCGTCTTCGCCTTCGCCCTCA
GACGAGTCGGATCTCCCTTTGGGCCGCCTCCCCGCCTGGAATTCGAGCTCGGTACGATCAGCCTCGACTG
TGCCTTCTAGTTGCCAGCCATCTGTTGTTTGCCCCTCCCCCGTGCCTTCCTTGACCCTGGAAGGTGCCAC
TCCCACTGTCCTTTCCTAATAAAATGAGGAAATTGCATCGCATTGTCTGAGTAGGTGTCATTCTATTCTG
GGGGGTGGGGTGGGGCAGGACAGCAAGGGGGAGGATTGGGAAGACAATAGCCCAGCTTTTGTTCCCTTTA
GTGAGGGTTAATTGCGCGCTTGGCGTAATCATGGTCATAGCTGTTTCCTGTGTGAAATTGTTATCCGCTA
ATTCACTCCTCAGGTGCAGGCTGCCTATCAGAAGGTGGTGGCTGGTGTGGCCAATGCCCTGGCTCACAAA
TACCACTGAGATCTTTTTCCCTCTGCCAAAAATTATGGGGACATCATGAAGCCCCTTGAGCATCTGACTT
CTGGCTAATAAAGGAAATTTATTTTCATTGCAATAGTGTGTTGGAATTTTTTGTGTCTCTCACTCGGAAG
GACATATGGGAGGGCAAATCATTTAAAACATCAGAATGAGTATTTGGTTTAGAGTTTGGCAACATATGCC
CATATGCTGGCTGCCATGAACAAAGGTTGGCTATAAAGAGGTCATCAGTATATGAAACAGCCCCCTGCTG
TCCATTCCTTATTCCATAGAAAAGCCTTGACTTGAGGTTAGATTTTTTTTATATTTTGTTTTGTGTTATT
TTTTTCTTTAACATCCCTAAAATTTTCCTTACATGTTTTACTAGCCAGATTTTTCCTCCTCTCCTGACTA
CTCCCAGTCATAGCTGTCCCTCTTCTCTTATGGAGATCGGCCGGCCGCCGGCGTCGACGCGCGCGGCCGC
GGCGCGCCGTTGCTGGCGTTTTTCCATAGGCTCCGCCCCCCTGACGAGCATCACAAAAATCGACGCTCAA
GTCAGAGGTGGCGAAACCCGACAGGACTATAAAGATACCAGGCGTTTCCCCCTGGAAGCTCCCTCGTGCG
CTCTCCTGTTCCGACCCTGCCGCTTACCGGATACCTGTCCGCCTTTCTCCCTTCGGGAAGCGTGGCGCTT
TCTCATAGCTCACGCTGTAGGTATCTCAGTTCGGTGTAGGTCGTTCGCTCCAAGCTGGGCTGTGTGCACG
AACCCCCCGTTCAGCCCGACCGCTGCGCCTTATCCGGTAACTATCGTCTTGAGTCCAACCCGGTAAGACA
CGACTTATCGCCACTGGCAGCAGCCACTGGTAACAGGATTAGCAGAGCGAGGTATGTAGGCGGTGCTACA
GAGTTCTTGAAGTGGTGGCCTAACTACGGCTACACTAGAAGAACAGTATTTGGTATCTGCGCTCTGCTGA
AGCCAGTTACCTTCGGAAAAAGAGTTGGTAGCTCTTGATCCGGCAAACAAACCACCGCTGGTAGCGGTGG
TTTTTTTGTTTGCAAGCAGCAGATTACGCGCAGAAAAAAAGGATCTCAAGAAGATCCTTTGATCTTTTCT
ACGGGGTCTGACGCTCAGTGGAACGAAAACTCACGTTAAGGGATTTTGGTCATGAGATTATCAAAAAGGA
TCTTCACCTAGATCCTTTTAAATTAAAAATGAAGTTTTAAATCAATCTAAAGTATATATGAGTAAACTTG
GTCTGACAGTTACCAATGCTTAATCAGTGAGGCACCTATCTCAGCGATCTGTCTATTTCGTTCATCCATA
GTTGCCTGACTCCCCGTCGTGTAGATAACTACGATACGGGAGGGCTTACCATCTGGCCCCAGTGCTGCAA
TGATACCGCGAGACCCACGCTCACCGGCTCCAGATTTATCAGCAATAAACCAGCCAGCCGGAAGGGCCGA
GCGCAGAAGTGGTCCTGCAACTTTATCCGCCTCCATCCAGTCTATTAATTGTTGCCGGGAAGCTAGAGTA
AGTAGTTCGCCAGTTAATAGTTTGCGCAACGTTGTTGCCATTGCTACAGGCATCGTGGTGTCACGCTCGT
CGTTTGGTATGGCTTCATTCAGCTCCGGTTCCCAACGATCAAGGCGAGTTACATGATCCCCCATGTTGTG
CAAAAAAGCGGTTAGCTCCTTCGGTCCTCCGATCGTTGTCAGAAGTAAGTTGGCCGCAGTGTTATCACTC
ATGGTTATGGCAGCACTGCATAATTCTCTTACTGTCATGCCATCCGTAAGATGCTTTTCTGTGACTGGTG
AGTACTCAACCAAGTCATTCTGAGAATAGTGTATGCGGCGACCGAGTTGCTCTTGCCCGGCGTCAATACG
GGATAATACCGCGCCACATAGCAGAACTTTAAAAGTGCTCATCATTGGAAAACGTTCTTCGGGGCGAAAA
CTCTCAAGGATCTTACCGCTGTTGAGATCCAGTTCGATGTAACCCACTCGTGCACCCAACTGATCTTCAG
CATCTTTTACTTTCACCAGCGTTTCTGGGTGAGCAAAAACAGGAAGGCAAAATGCCGCAAAAAAGGGAAT
AAGGGCGACACGGAAATGTTGAATACTCATACTCTTCCTTTTTCAATATTATTGAAGCATTTATCAGGGT
TATTGTCTCATGAGCGGATACATATTTGAATGTATTTAGAAAAATAAACAAATAGGGGTTCCGCGCACAT
TTCCCCGAAAAGTGCCACCTGACGTCTAAGAAACCATTATTATCATGACATTAACCTATAAAAATAGGCG
TATCACGAGGCCCTTTCGTCTACGCGCGCGCCGGCGGCGCGCCGTCGACGGCCGGCCGCGGCCGC
